>Addgene plasmid #144678 | TFORF3202 | addgene full sequence | sequence record 350833 | Addgene NGS Result
GGCTCCGGTGCCCGTCAGTGGGCAGAGCGCACATCGCCCACAGTCCCCGAGAAGTTGGGGGGAGGGGTCG
GCAATTGAACCGGTGCCTAGAGAAGGTGGCGCGGGGTAAACTGGGAAAGTGATGTCGTGTACTGGCTCCG
CCTTTTTCCCGAGGGTGGGGGAGAACCGTATATAAGTGCAGTAGTCGCCGTGAACGTTCTTTTTCGCAAC
GGGTTTGCCGCCAGAACACAGGTAAGTGCCGTGTGTGGTTCCCGCGGGCCTGGCCTCTTTACGGGTTATG
GCCCTTGCGTGCCTTGAATTACTTCCACCTGGCTGCAGTACGTGATTCTTGATCCCGAGCTTCGGGTTGG
AAGTGGGTGGGAGAGTTCGAGGCCTTGCGCTTAAGGAGCCCCTTCGCCTCGTGCTTGAGTTGAGGCCTGG
CCTGGGCGCTGGGGCCGCCGCGTGCGAATCTGGTGGCACCTTCGCGCCTGTCTCGCTGCTTTCGATAAGT
CTCTAGCCATTTAAAATTTTTGATGACCTGCTGCGACGCTTTTTTTCTGGCAAGATAGTCTTGTAAATGC
GGGCCAAGATCTGCACACTGGTATTTCGGTTTTTGGGGCCGCGGGCGGCGACGGGGCCCGTGCGTCCCAG
CGCACATGTTCGGCGAGGCGGGGCCTGCGAGCGCGGCCACCGAGAATCGGACGGGGGTAGTCTCAAGCTG
GCCGGCCTGCTCTGGTGCCTGGCCTCGCGCCGCCGTGTATCGCCCCGCCCTGGGCGGCAAGGCTGGCCCG
GTCGGCACCAGTTGCGTGAGCGGAAAGATGGCCGCTTCCCGGCCCTGCTGCAGGGAGCTCAAAATGGAGG
ACGCGGCGCTCGGGAGAGCGGGCGGGTGAGTCACCCACACAAAGGAAAAGGGCCTTTCCGTCCTCAGCCG
TCGCTTCATGTGACTCCACGGAGTACCGGGCGCCGTCCAGGCACCTCGATTAGTTCTCGAGCTTTTGGAG
TACGTCGTCTTTAGGTTGGGGGGAGGGGTTTTATGCGATGGAGTTTCCCCACACTGAGTGGGTGGAGACT
GAAGTTAGGCCAGCTTGGCACTTGATGTAATTCTCCTTGGAATTTGCCCTTTTTGAGTTTGGATCTTGGT
TCATTCTCAAGCCTCAGACAGTGGTTCAAAGTTTTTTTCTTCCATTTCAGGTGTCGTGAGGCTAGCATCG
ATTGATCAACAAGTTTGTACAAAAAAGTTGGCACCATGTTACGTGAGGAAGCCACCAAGAAGAGCAAAGA
AAAGGAGCCAGGGATGGCTCTTCCTCAGGGACGCTTGACTTTCAGGGATGTGGCTATAGAGTTCTCTTTG
GAGGAGTGGAAATGCCTGAACCCTGCACAGAGGGCTTTATACAGGGCTGTGATGTTGGAGAACTACAGGA
ACCTGGAGTTTGTGGATAGCTCTTTAAAATCCATGATGGAGTTCTCATCAACCAGGCACAGTATTACAGG
AGAAGTGATCCACACAGGGACGTTGCAAAGACATAAAAGTCATCACATTGGAGATTTTTGCTTCCCAGAA
ATGAAGAAAGATATTCATCACTTTGAGTTTCAGTGGCAAGAAGTTGAAAGAAATGGCCATGAAGCACCCA
TGACAAAAATCAAAAAGTTGACTGGTAGTACAGACCGAAGTGATCACAGGCATGCTGGAAACAAGCCTAT
TAAAGATCAGCTTGGATTAAGCTTTCATTCGCATCTGCCTGAACTCCACATGTTTCAGACTAAAGGGAAA
ATTAGTAACCAATTGGACAAGTCTATCGGTGCTTCCTCAGCTTCAGAATCCCAAAGAATTTCTTGTAGGC
TCAAAACTCATATTTCTAATAAGTATGGGAAGAATTTCCTCCATTCTTCATTCACACAAATACAGGAAAT
ATGCATGAGAGAAAAACCTTGCCAAAGTAATGAGTGTGGCAAAGCCTTTAATTATAGCTCACTCTTAAGG
AGACACCACATAACCCATTCAAGAGAGAGAGAATATAAATGTGATGTATGTGGCAAGATCTTTAATCAGA
AGCAATACATTGTATATCATCATAGATGTCACACTGGTGAGAAAACTTACAAGTGTAATGAGTGTGGGAA
GACCTTCACTCAGATGTCATCCCTTGTATGCCATCGTAGACTTCATACTGGAGAGAAACCTTACAAGTGT
AATGAGTGTGGCAAGACCTTCAGTGAGAAGTCATCCCTTAGATGCCATCGTAGACTTCATACTGGAGAGA
AACCTTACAAGTGTAATGAGTGTGGCAAGACTTTTGGTCGAAATTCAGCCCTTGTAATTCATAAGGCAAT
TCATACTGGAGAGAAACCTTACAAGTGTAATGAGTGTGGCAAGACCTTCAGTCAGAAATCATCCCTTCAA
TGCCATCATATACTTCACACTGGAGAGAAACCTTACAAATGTGAAGAATGTGACAATGTTTACATTCGCA
GATCACACCTTGAAAGACATAGGAAGATTCATACTGGAGAGGGATCATACAAATGTAAGGTTTGTGACAA
GGTTTTCCGGAGTGATTCATACCTTGCAGAACATCAGAGAGTTCATACTGGAGAGAAACCATACAAGTGT
AATAAATGTGGCAGGAGTTTCAGTCGGAAGTCATCCCTTCAATACCATCATACACTTCACACTGGAGAGA
AACCTTACACATGTAATGAATGTGGCAAGGTTTTTAGTCGAAGAGAAAACCTTGCACGTCATCATAGACT
TCATGCTGGAGAGAAACCTTACAAATGTGAAGAATGTGACAAAGTTTTCAGTCGCAGATCACACCTTGAA
AGACATAGGAGAATTCATACTGGGGAAAAACCATACAAATGTAAGGTTTGTGACAAGGCTTTCCGGAGTG
ATTCATGCCTTGCAAACCATACGAGAGTTCATACTGGAGAGAAACCTTACAAGTGTAATAAATGTGCGAA
GGTTTTTAATCAAAAAGGAATCCTTGCACAACATCAGAGAGTTCATACTGGAGAGAAACCTTACAAGTGT
AATGAATGTGGCAAGGTTTTTAATCAAAAAGCAAGCCTTGCAAAACATCAGAGAGTTCATACTGCAGAGA
AACCTTACAAGTGTAATGAGTGTGGCAAAGCCTTTACTGGACAGTCAACACTTATTCACCATCAAGCAAT
CCATGGGTGTAGGGAAACTTTACAAATGTTGCCAACTTTCTTGTACAAAGTGGTTGATATCGGTAAGCCT
ATCCCTAACCCTCTCCTCGGTCTCGATTCTACGTAGTAATGAACTAGTCCGTAACTTGAAAGTATTTCGA
TTTCTTGGCTTTATATATCTTGTGGAAAGGACGACGTGCCTTGTCGAAGCCACGTTAAACGCGTTAAGTC
GACAATCAACCTCTGGATTACAAAATTTGTGAAAGATTGACTGGTATTCTTAACTATGTTGCTCCTTTTA
CGCTATGTGGATACGCTGCTTTAATGCCTTTGTATCATGCTATTGCTTCCCGTATGGCTTTCATTTTCTC
CTCCTTGTATAAATCCTGGTTGCTGTCTCTTTATGAGGAGTTGTGGCCCGTTGTCAGGCAACGTGGCGTG
GTGTGCACTGTGTTTGCTGACGCAACCCCCACTGGTTGGGGCATTGCCACCACCTGTCAGCTCCTTTCCG
GGACTTTCGCTTTCCCCCTCCCTATTGCCACGGCGGAACTCATCGCCGCCTGCCTTGCCCGCTGCTGGAC
AGGGGCTCGGCTGTTGGGCACTGACAATTCCGTGGTGTTGTCGGGGAAATCATCGTCCTTTCCTTGGCTG
CTCGCCTGTGTTGCCACCTGGATTCTGCGCGGGACGTCCTTCTGCTACGTCCCTTCGGCCCTCAATCCAG
CGGACCTTCCTTCCCGCGGCCTGCTGCCGGCTCTGCGGCCTCTTCCGCGTCTTCGCCTTCGCCCTCAGAC
GAGTCGGATCTCCCTTTGGGCCGCCTCCCCGCGTCGACTTTAAGACCAATGACTTACAAGGCAGCTGTAG
ATCTTAGCCACTTTTTAAAAGAAAAGGGGGGACTGGAAGGGCTAATTCACTCCCAACGAAGACAAGATCT
GCTTTTTGCTTGTACTGGGTCTCTCTGGTTAGACCAGATCTGAGCCTGGGAGCTCTCTGGCTAACTAGGG
AACCCACTGCTTAAGCCTCAATAAAGCTTGCCTTGAGTGCTTCAAGTAGTGTGTGCCCGTCTGTTGTGTG
ACTCTGGTAACTAGAGATCCCTCAGACCCTTTTAGTCAGTGTGGAAAATCTCTAGCAGTACGTATAGTAG
TTCATGTCATCTTATTATTCAGTATTTATAACTTGCAAAGAAATGAATATCAGAGAGTGAGAGGAACTTG
TTTATTGCAGCTTATAATGGTTACAAATAAAGCAATAGCATCACAAATTTCACAAATAAAGCATTTTTTT
CACTGCATTCTAGTTGTGGTTTGTCCAAACTCATCAATGTATCTTATCATGTCTGGCTCTAGCTATCCCG
CCCCTAACTCCGCCCATCCCGCCCCTAACTCCGCCCAGTTCCGCCCATTCTCCGCCCCATGGCTGACTAA
TTTTTTTTATTTATGCAGAGGCCGAGGCCGCCTCGGCCTCTGAGCTATTCCAGAAGTAGTGAGGAGGCTT
TTTTGGAGGCCTAGGGACGTACCCAATTCGCCCTATAGTGAGTCGTATTACGCGCGCTCACTGGCCGTCG
TTTTACAACGTCGTGACTGGGAAAACCCTGGCGTTACCCAACTTAATCGCCTTGCAGCACATCCCCCTTT
CGCCAGCTGGCGTAATAGCGAAGAGGCCCGCACCGATCGCCCTTCCCAACAGTTGCGCAGCCTGAATGGC
GAATGGG
[124 nt withheld, positions 4838-4961]
C
[91 nt withheld, positions 4963-5053]
A
[49 nt withheld, positions 5055-5103]
CCTTTGACGTTGGAGTCCACGTTCTTT
[37 nt withheld, positions 5131-5167]
ACCCTATCTCGGTCTATTCTTTTGATTTATAAGGGATTTTGCCGATTTCGGCCTATTGGTTAAAAAATGA
GCTGATTTAACAAAAATTTAACGCGAATTTTAACAAAATATTAACGCTTACAATTTAGGTGGCACTTTTC
GGGGAAATGTGCGCGGAACCCCTATTTGTTTATTTTTCTAAATACATTCAAATATGTATCCGCTCATGAG
ACAATAACCCTGATAAATGCTTCAATAATATTGAAAAAGGAAGAGTATGAGTATTCAACATTTCCGTGTC
GCCCTTATTCCCTTTTTTGCGGCATTTTGCCTTCCTGTTTTTGCTCACCCAGAAACGCTGGTGAAAGTAA
AAGATGCTGAAGATCAGTTGGGTGCACGAGTGGGTTACATCGAACTGGATCTCAACAGCGGTAAGATCCT
TGAGAGTTTTCGCCCCGAAGAACGTTTTCCAATGATGAGCACTTTTAAAGTTCTGCTATGTGGCGCGGTA
TTATCCCGTATTGACGCCGGGCAAGAGCAACTCGGTCGCCGCATACACTATTCTCAGAATGACTTGGTTG
AGTACTCACCAGTCACAGAAAAGCATCTTACGGATGGCATGACAGTAAGAGAATTATGCAGTGCTGCCAT
AACCATGAGTGATAACACTGCGGCCAACTTACTTCTGACAACGATCGGAGGACCGAAGGAGCTAACCGCT
TTTTTGCACAACATGGGGGATCATGTAACTCGCCTTGATCGTTGGGAACCGGAGCTGAATGAAGCCATAC
CAAACGACGAGCGTGACACCACGATGCCTGTAGCAATGGCAACAACGTTGCGCAAACTATTAACTGGCGA
ACTACTTACTCTAGCTTCCCGGCAACAATTAATAGACTGGATGGAGGCGGATAAAGTTGCAGGACCACTT
CTGCGCTCGGCCCTTCCGGCTGGCTGGTTTATTGCTGATAAATCTGGAGCCGGTGAGCGTGGGTCTCGCG
GTATCATTGCAGCACTGGGGCCAGATGGTAAGCCCTCCCGTATCGTAGTTATCTACACGACGGGGAGTCA
GGCAACTATGGATGAACGAAATAGACAGATCGCTGAGATAGGTGCCTCACTGATTAAGCATTGGTAACTG
TCAGACCAAGTTTACTCATATATACTTTAGATTGATTTAAAACTTCATTTTTAATTTAAAAGGATCTAGG
TGAAGATCCTTTTTGATAATCTCATGACCAAAATCCCTTAACGTGAGTTTTCGTTCCACTGAGCGTCAGA
CCCCGTAGAAAAGATCAAAGGATCTTCTTGAGATCCTTTTTTTCTGCGCGTAATCTGCTGCTTGCAAACA
AAAAAACCACCGCTACCAGCGGTGGTTTGTTTGCCGGATCAAGAGCTACCAACTCTTTTTCCGAAGGTAA
CTGGCTTCAGCAGAGCGCAGATACCAAATACTGTTCTTCTAGTGTAGCCGTAGTTAGGCCACCACTTCAA
GAACTCTGTAGCACCGCCTACATACCTCGCTCTGCTAATCCTGTTACCAGTGGCTGCTGCCAGTGGCGAT
AAGTCGTGTCTTACCGGGTTGGACTCAAGACGATAGTTACCGGATAAGGCGCAGCGGTCGGGCTGAACGG
GGGGTTCGTGCACACAGCCCAGCTTGGAGCGAACGACCTACACCGAACTGAGATACCTACAGCGTGAGCT
ATGAGAAAGCGCCACGCTTCCCGAAGGGAGAAAGGCGGACAGGTATCCGGTAAGCGGCAGGGTCGGAACA
GGAGAGCGCACGAGGGAGCTTCCAGGGGGAAACGCCTGGTATCTTTATAGTCCTGTCGGGTTTCGCCACC
TCTGACTTGAGCGTCGATTTTTGTGATGCTCGTCAGGGGGGCGGAGCCTATGGAAAAACGCCAGCAACGC
GGCCTTTTTACGGTTCCTGGCCTTTTGCTGGCCTTTTGCTCACATGTTCTTTCCTGCGTTATCCCCTGAT
TCTGTGGATAACCGTATTACCGCCTTTGAGTGAGCTGATACCGCTCGCCGCAGCCGAACGACCGAGCGCA
GCGAGTCAGTGAGCGAGGAAGCGGAAGAGCGCCCAATACGCAAACCGCCTCTCCCCGCGCGTTGGCCGAT
TCATTAATGCAGCTGGCACGACAGGTTTCCCGACTGGAAAGCGGGCAGTGAGCGCAACGCAATTAATGTG
AGTTAGCTCACTCATTAGGCACCCCAGGCTTTACACTTTATGCTTCCGGCTCGTATGTTGTGTGGAATTG
TGAGCGGATAACAATTTCACACAGGAAACAGCTATGACCATGATTACGCCAAGCGCGCAATTAACCCTCA
CTAAAGGGAACAAAAGCTGGAGCTGCAAGCTTAATGTAGTCTTATGCAATACTCTTGTAGTCTTGCAACA
TGGTAACGATGAGTTAGCAACATGCCTTACAAGGAGAGAAAAAGCACCGTGCATGCCGATTGGTGGAAGT
AAGGTGGTACGATCGTGCCTTATTAGGAAGGCAACAGACGGGTCTGACATGGATTGGACGAACCACTGAA
TTGCCGCATTGCAGAGATATTGTATTTAAGTGCCTAGCTCGATACATAAACGGGTCTCTCTGGTTAGACC
AGATCTGAGCCTGGGAGCTCTCTGGCTAACTAGGGAACCCACTGCTTAAGCCTCAATAAAGCTTGCCTTG
AGTGCTTCAAGTAGTGTGTGCCCGTCTGTTGTGTGACTCTGGTAACTAGAGATCCCTCAGACCCTTTTAG
TCAGTGTGGAAAATCTCTAGCAGTGGCGCCCGAACAGGGACTTGAAAGCGAAAGGGAAACCAGAGGAGCT
CTCTCGACGCAGGACTCGGCTTGCTGAAGCGCGCACGGCAAGAGGCGAGGGGCGGCGACTGGTGAGTACG
CCAAAAATTTTGACTAGCGGAGGCTAGAAGGAGAGAGATGGGTGCGAGAGCGTCAGTATTAAGCGGGGGA
GAATTAGATCGCGATGGGAAAAAATTCGGTTAAGGCCAGGGGGAAAGAAAAAATATAAATTAAAACATAT
AGTATGGGCAAGCAGGGAGCTAGAACGATTCGCAGTTAATCCTGGCCTGTTAGAAACATCAGAAGGCTGT
AGACAAATACTGGGACAGCTACAACCATCCCTTCAGACAGGATCAGAAGAACTTAGATCATTATATAATA
CAGTAGCAACCCTCTATTGTGTGCATCAAAGGATAGAGATAAAAGACACCAAGGAAGCTTTAGACAAGAT
AGAGGAAGAGCAAAACAAAAGTAAGACCACCGCACAGCAAGCGGCCGCTGATCTTCAGACCTGGAGGAGG
AGATATGAGGGACAATTGGAGAAGTGAATTATATAAATATAAAGTAGTAAAAATTGAACCATTAGGAGTA
GCACCCACCAAGGCAAAGAGAAGAGTGGTGCAGAGAGAAAAAAGAGCAGTGGGAATAGGAGCTTTGTTCC
TTGGGTTCTTGGGAGCAGCAGGAAGCACTATGGGCGCAGCGTCAATGACGCTGACGGTACAGGCCAGACA
ATTATTGTCTGGTATAGTGCAGCAGCAGAACAATTTGCTGAGGGCTATTGAGGCGCAACAGCATCTGTTG
CAACTCACAGTCTGGGGCATCAAGCAGCTCCAGGCAAGAATCCTGGCTGTGGAAAGATACCTAAAGGATC
AACAGCTCCTGGGGATTTGGGGTTGCTCTGGAAAACTCATTTGCACCACTGCTGTGCCTTGGAATGCTAG
TTGGAGTAATAAATCTCTGGAACAGATTTGGAATCACACGACCTGGATGGAGTGGGACAGAGAAATTAAC
AATTACACAAGCTTAATACACTCCTTAATTGAAGAATCGCAAAACCAGCAAGAAAAGAATGAACAAGAAT
TATTGGAATTAGATAAATGGGCAAGTTTGTGGAATTGGTTTAACATAACAAATTGGCTGTGGTATATAAA
ATTATTCATAATGATAGTAGGAGGCTTGGTAGGTTTAAGAATAGTTTTTGCTGTACTTTCTATAGTGAAT
AGAGTTAGGCAGGGATATTCACCATTATCGTTTCAGACCCACCTCCCAACCCCGAGGGGACCCATGCATT
GCATCTCAATTAGTCAGCAACCAGGTGTGGAAAGTCCCCAGGCTCCCCAGCAGGCAGAAGTATGCAAAGC
ATGCGTCTCAATTAGTCAGCAACCATAGTCCCGCCCCTAACTCCGCCCATCCCGCCCCTAACTCCGCCCA
GTTCCGCCCATTCTCCGCCCCATGGCTGACTAATTTTTTTTATTTATGCAGAGGCCGAGGCCGCCTCGGC
CTCTGAGCTATTCCAGAAGTAGTGAGGAGGCTTTTTTGGAGGCCTAGGCTTTTGCAAAAAGCTTTCTAGA
GGTACCACCGGAGCTTACCATGACCGAGTACAAGCCCACGGTGCGCCTCGCCACCCGCGACGACGTCCCC
AGGGCCGTACGCACCCTCGCCGCCGCGTTCGCCGACTACCCCGCCACGCGCCACACCGTCGATCCGGACC
GCCACATCGAGCGGGTCACCGAGCTGCAAGAACTCTTCCTCACGCGCGTCGGGCTCGACATCGGCAAGGT
GTGGGTCGCGGACGACGGCGCCGCCGTGGCGGTCTGGACCACGCCGGAGAGCGTCGAAGCGGGGGCGGTG
TTCGCCGAGATCGGCCCGCGCATGGCCGAGTTGAGCGGTTCCCGGCTGGCCGCGCAGCAACAGATGGAAG
GCCTCCTGGCGCCGCACCGGCCCAAGGAGCCCGCGTGGTTCCTGGCCACCGTCGGCGTCTCGCCCGACCA
CCAGGGCAAGGGTCTGGGCAGCGCCGTCGTGCTCCCCGGAGTGGAGGCGGCCGAGCGCGCCGGGGTGCCC
GCCTTCCTGGAGACCTCCGCGCCCCGCAACCTCCCCTTCTACGAGCGGCTCGGCTTCACCGTCACCGCCG
ACGTCGAGGTGCCCGAAGGACCGCGCACCTGGTGCATGACCCGCAAGCCCGGTGCCAGTTAACGAATTCT
AGATCTTGAGACAAATGGCAGTATTCATCCACAATTTTAAAAGAAAAGGGGGGATTGGGGGGTACAGTGC
AGGGGAAAGAATAGTAGACATAATAGCAACAGACATACAAACTAAAGAATTACAAAAACAAATTACAAAA
ATTCAAAATTTTCGGGTTTATTACAGGGACAGCAGAGATCCACTTTGGCGCCGGCTCGAGGCCTGCAGGT
GCAAAGATGGATAAAGTTTTAAACAGAGAGGAATCTTTGCAGCTAATGGACCTTCTAGGTCTTGAAAGGA
GTGGGAATT
Features (pLannotate 1.2.2; 34 found; start..end, strand, type, name):
      1..1179    +  promoter       EF-1α promoter: strong constitutive promoter for human elongation factor EF-1α
   1200..1217    +  protein_bind   attB1 (fragment): mutant version of attB; core recombination site for the Gateway® BP reaction BP Clonase™
   1226..1828    +  CDS            ZNF701 (fragment): ZN701_HUMAN - Experimental evidence at protein level: Swiss-Prot protein existence level 1. May be involved in transcriptional regulation. From Homo sapiens (Human).
   3186..3203    -  protein_bind   attB2 (fragment): mutant version of attB; core recombination site for the Gateway® BP reaction BP Clonase™
   3212..3253    +  CDS            V5 tag: epitope tag from simian virus 5
   3269..3322    +  promoter       U6 promoter (fragment): RNA polymerase III promoter for human U6 snRNA
   3364..3952    +  misc_feature   WPRE: woodchuck hepatitis virus posttranscriptional regulatory element
   4003..4022    +  misc_feature   cPPT/CTS (fragment): central polypurine tract and central termination sequence of HIV-1
   4024..4257    +  LTR            3' LTR (ΔU3): self-inactivating 3' long terminal repeat (LTR) from HIV-1
   4335..4456    +  polyA_signal   SV40 poly(A) signal: SV40 polyadenylation signal
   4496..4631    +  rep_origin     SV40 ori: SV40 origin of replication
   4652..4670    -  promoter       T7 promoter: promoter for bacteriophage T7 RNA polymerase
   4678..4833    +  CDS            lacZα (fragment): LacZα fragment of β-galactosidase; lacZ fragment
   4838..5266    +  rep_origin     f1 ori (sequence partly withheld): f1 bacteriophage origin of replication; arrow indicates direction of (+) strand synthesis
   5319..5423    +  promoter       AmpR promoter: bla
   5424..6284    +  CDS            AmpR: β-lactamase; bla; confers resistance to ampicillin, carbenicillin, and related antibiotics
   6455..7043    +  rep_origin     ori: high-copy-number ColE1/pMB1/pBR322/pUC origin of replication
   7226..7318    +  CDS            lacI (fragment): lac repressor; lacI; The lac repressor binds to the lac operator to inhibit transcription in E. coli. This inhibition can be relieved by adding lactose or isopropyl-β-D-thiogalactopyranoside (IPTG).
   7331..7352    +  protein_bind   CAP binding site: CAP binding activates transcription in the presence of cAMP. E. coli catabolite activator protein
   7367..7397    +  promoter       lac promoter: promoter for the E. coli lac operon
   7405..7421    +  protein_bind   lac operator: The lac repressor binds to the lac operator to inhibit transcription in E. coli. This inhibition can be relieved by adding lactose or isopropyl-β-D-thiogalactopyranoside (IPTG). lac repressor encoded by lacI
   7466..7484    +  promoter       T3 promoter: promoter for bacteriophage T3 RNA polymerase
   7512..7738    +  promoter       RSV promoter: Rous sarcoma virus enhancer/promoter
   7739..7919    +  LTR            5' LTR (truncated): truncated 5' long terminal repeat (LTR) from HIV-1
   7966..8091    +  misc_feature   HIV-1 Ψ: packaging signal of human immunodeficiency virus type 1
   8075..8438    +  CDS            HIV-1 gag (fragment): gag protein from human immunodeficiency virus 1; gag
   8584..8817    +  misc_feature   RRE: The Rev response element (RRE) of HIV-1 allows for Rev-dependent mRNA export from the nucleus to the cytoplasm.
   9194..9220    +  CDS            Rev (fragment): human immunodeficiency virus 1 (HIV-1) Rev protein; rev; enhances nuclear export of unspliced and incompletely spliced viral mRNAs
   9227..9250    +  promoter       SV40 promoter (fragment): SV40 early promoter
   9251..9322    +  promoter       SV40 promoter (fragment): SV40 enhancer and early promoter
   9346..9481    +  rep_origin     SV40 ori: SV40 origin of replication
   9527..10123   +  CDS            PuroR (fragment): puromycin N-acetyltransferase; pac from Streptomyces; confers resistance to puromycin
  10172..10289   +  misc_feature   cPPT/CTS: central polypurine tract and central termination sequence of HIV-1
  10354..10420   +  CDS            small t antigen (fragment): SV40 (simian virus 40) small t antigen
