[The description below was written by a language model from this plasmid's Addgene catalogue record and pLannotate feature annotations shown in this document.]
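Description:
TFORF3202 is a third-generation-style, self-inactivating lentiviral expression plasmid built on the pLX_TRC317 backbone and carrying the human zinc-finger gene ZNF816 (also known as ZNF816A). It belongs to a barcoded transcription factor ORF collection. In bacteria it is maintained through a high-copy ColE1/pUC-type origin and selected with ampicillin via the β-lactamase gene. An f1 origin and remnants of a lac/T7/T3 cloning region are also present. The depositor notes that the plasmid can recombine during propagation, which is a common issue for LTR-containing vectors.

The ORF was introduced by Gateway cloning and sits between attB1 and attB2 remnants, downstream of the strong constitutive EF-1α promoter. It is fused at its C terminus to a V5 epitope tag for detection. The automated annotation labels the start of the ORF as a ZNF701 fragment, which probably reflects homology between related zinc-finger proteins rather than a different insert. A WPRE follows the cassette to enhance transcript stability and expression. According to the record, each construct in the collection carries a unique 24-bp barcode so that the transcription factor can be identified in pooled screens, but the feature table does not annotate the barcode.

The viral framework comprises an RSV promoter driving a truncated HIV-1 5' LTR, the Ψ packaging signal, the RRE, a cPPT/CTS and a ΔU3 3' LTR. An SV40 promoter-driven puromycin resistance gene allows selection of transduced mammalian cells. The construct is intended for lentiviral overexpression of ZNF816, alone or in pooled transcription factor screens such as directed differentiation studies.
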