Addgene plasmid #144678: TFORF3202
Purpose: Lentiviral vector for overexpressing transcription factor ORFs with unique 24-bp barcodes. Barcodes facilitate identification of transcription factors in pooled screens.
Depositing lab: Feng Zhang. Depositing organization: Broad Institute. Publication: A transcription factor atlas of directed differentiation. Joung J, Ma S, Tay T, Geiger-Schuller KR, Kirchgatterer PC, Verdine VK, Guo B, Arias-Garcia MA, Allen WE, Singh A, Kuksenko O, Abudayyeh OO, Gootenberg JS, Fu Z, Macrae RK, Buenrostro JD, Regev A, Zhang F. Cell. 2023 Jan 5;186(1):209-229.e26. doi: 10.1016/j.cell.2022.11.026. PubMed 36608654.
Backbone
  Vector backbone: pLX_TRC317
  Backbone manufacturer: Broad Institute Genetic Perturbation Platform
  Backbone size w/o insert (bp): 8264
  Vector type: Mammalian Expression, Lentiviral
  Selectable markers: Puromycin
Growth in bacteria
  Bacterial resistance: Ampicillin, 100 μg/mL
  Growth temperature: 37°C
  Growth strain: NEB Stable
  Copy number: High Copy
Gene/Insert
  Gene/Insert name: ZNF816
  Species: H. sapiens (human)
  Insert size (bp): 2162
  Entrez Gene: ZNF816 (a.k.a. ZNF816A)
  Promoter: EF1a
  Tag / fusion protein: V5 (C terminal on insert)
  Cloning method: Gateway Cloning
  Sequencing primers: 5′ GGGTGGAGACTGAAGTTAGGCCAG; 3′ CACATAGCGTAAAAGGAGCAACATAG
Resource information
  A portion of this plasmid was derived from a plasmid made by: Broad Institute Genetic Perturbation Platform
Terms and licenses: Academic/Nonprofit Terms; Industry Terms: Not Available to Industry
Depositor comments: NM_001202456.1 Please test multiple small colonies in case of plasmid recombination. To make this collection available in a timely manner, a portion of this collection was not fully sequenced by Addgene. If an Addgene verified full plasmid sequence is not available, please contact us prior to placing an order to request the full sequence.
How to cite: TFORF3202 was a gift from Feng Zhang (Addgene plasmid # 144678 ; http://n2t.net/addgene:144678 ; RRID:Addgene_144678)
