>Addgene plasmid #144678 | TFORF3202 | depositor partial sequence | sequence record 286149 | Insert
ATCGATTGATCAACAAGTTTGTACAAAAAAGTTGGCACCATGTTACGTGAGGAAGCCACCAAGAAGAGCA
AAGAAAAGGAGCCAGGGATGGCTCTTCCTCAGGGACGCTTGACTTTCAGGGATGTGGCTATAGAGTTCTC
TTTGGAGGAGTGGAAATGCCTGAACCCTGCACAGAGGGCTTTATACAGGGCTGTGATGTTGGAGAACTAC
AGGAACCTGGAGTTTGTGGATAGCTCTTTAAAATCCATGATGGAGTTCTCATCAACCAGGCACAGTATTA
CAGGAGAAGTGATCCACACAGGGACGTTGCAAAGACATAAAAGTCATCACATTGGAGATTTTTGCTTCCC
AGAAATGAAGAAAGATATTCATCACTTTGAGTTTCAGTGGCAAGAAGTTGAAAGAAATGGCCATGAAGCA
CCCATGACAAAAATCAAAAAGTTGACTGGTAGTACAGACCGAAGTGATCACAGGCATGCTGGAAACAAGC
CTATTAAAGATCAGCTTGGATTAAGCTTTCATTCGCATCTGCCTGAACTCCACATGTTTCAGACTAAAGG
GAAAATTAGTAACCAATTGGACAAGTCTATCGGTGCTTCCTCAGCTTCAGAATCCCAAAGAATTTCTTGT
AGGCTCAAAACTCATATTTCTAATAAGTATGGGAAGAATTTCCTCCATTCTTCATTCACACAAATACAGG
AAATATGCATGAGAGAAAAACCTTGCCAAAGTAATGAGTGTGGCAAAGCCTTTAATTATAGCTCACTCTT
AAGGAGACACCACATAACCCATTCAAGAGAGAGAGAATATAAATGTGATGTATGTGGCAAGATCTTTAAT
CAGAAGCAATACATTGTATATCATCATAGATGTCACACTGGTGAGAAAACTTACAAGTGTAATGAGTGTG
GGAAGACCTTCACTCAGATGTCATCCCTTGTATGCCATCGTAGACTTCATACTGGAGAGAAACCTTACAA
GTGTAATGAGTGTGGCAAGACCTTCAGTGAGAAGTCATCCCTTAGATGCCATCGTAGACTTCATACTGGA
GAGAAACCTTACAAGTGTAATGAGTGTGGCAAGACTTTTGGTCGAAATTCAGCCCTTGTAATTCATAAGG
CAATTCATACTGGAGAGAAACCTTACAAGTGTAATGAGTGTGGCAAGACCTTCAGTCAGAAATCATCCCT
TCAATGCCATCATATACTTCACACTGGAGAGAAACCTTACAAATGTGAAGAATGTGACAATGTTTACATT
CGCAGATCACACCTTGAAAGACATAGGAAGATTCATACTGGAGAGGGATCATACAAATGTAAGGTTTGTG
ACAAGGTTTTCCGGAGTGATTCATACCTTGCAGAACATCAGAGAGTTCATACTGGAGAGAAACCATACAA
GTGTAATAAATGTGGCAGGAGTTTCAGTCGGAAGTCATCCCTTCAATACCATCATACACTTCACACTGGA
GAGAAACCTTACACATGTAATGAATGTGGCAAGGTTTTTAGTCGAAGAGAAAACCTTGCACGTCATCATA
GACTTCATGCTGGAGAGAAACCTTACAAATGTGAAGAATGTGACAAAGTTTTCAGTCGCAGATCACACCT
TGAAAGACATAGGAGAATTCATACTGGGGAAAAACCATACAAATGTAAGGTTTGTGACAAGGCTTTCCGG
AGTGATTCATGCCTTGCAAACCATACGAGAGTTCATACTGGAGAGAAACCTTACAAGTGTAATAAATGTG
CGAAGGTTTTTAATCAAAAAGGAATCCTTGCACAACATCAGAGAGTTCATACTGGAGAGAAACCTTACAA
GTGTAATGAATGTGGCAAGGTTTTTAATCAAAAAGCAAGCCTTGCAAAACATCAGAGAGTTCATACTGCA
GAGAAACCTTACAAGTGTAATGAGTGTGGCAAAGCCTTTACTGGACAGTCAACACTTATTCACCATCAAG
CAATCCATGGGTGTAGGGAAACTTTACAAATGTTGCCAACTTTCTTGTACAAAGTGGTTGATATCGGTAA
GCCTATCCCTAACCCTCTCCTCGGTCTCGATTCTACGTAGTAATGAACTAGTCCGTAACTTGAAAGTATT
TCGATTTCTTGGCTTTATATATCTTGTGGAAAGGACGACGTGCCTTGTCGAAGCCACGTTAA
