>Addgene plasmid #144678 | TFORF3202 | depositor partial sequence | sequence record 286150 | Barcode
CGTGCCTTGTCGAAGCCACGTTAA
